>Addgene plasmid #154449 | pCDNA3/FKBP12-pBirA(79-C)-ha | addgene full sequence | sequence record 361482 | Addgene NGS Result
TAATACGACTCACTATAGGGAGACCCAAGCTTGCGGCCGCCACCATGGGAGTGCAGGTGGAAACCATCTC
CCCAGGAGACGGGCGCACCTTCCCCAAGCGCGGCCAGACCTGCGTGGTGCACTACACCGGGATGCTTGAA
GATGGAAAGAAATTTGATTCCTCCCGGGACAGAAACAAGCCCTTTAAGTTTATGCTAGGCAAGCAGGAGG
TGATCCGAGGCTGGGAAGAAGGGGTTGCCCAGATGAGTGTGGGTCAGAGAGCCAAACTGACTATATCTCC
AGATTATGCCTATGGTGCCACTGGGCACCCAGGCATCATCCCACCACATGCCACTCTCGTCTTCGATGTG
GAGCTTCTAAAACTGGAAGGATCCGGAAGCGTGGCCGTGCTGCCTGTGATCGACTCCACCAATCAGTACC
TGCTGGACAGAATCGGAGAGCTGAAGTCCGGCGACGCCTGCATCGCCGAGTACCAGCAGGCTGGCAGAGG
AGGCAGAGGACGGAAGTGGTTCAGCCCATTCGGAGCCAACCTGTACCTGTCCATGTTCTGGAGACTGGAG
CAGGGACCTGCTGCTGCCATCGGACTGAGTCTGGTGATCGGAATCGTGATGGCCGAGGTGCTGAGAAAGC
TGGGAGCCGACAAGGTGAGAGTGAAGTGGCCTAATGACCTGTACCTCCAGGACCGCAAGCTGGCTGGCAT
CCTGGTGGAGCTGACAGGCAAGACAGGCGATGCCGCTCAGATCGTGATCGGAGCCGGAATCAACATGGCC
ATGAGAAGAGTGGAGGAGAGCGTGGTGAACCAGGGCTGGATCACCCTGCAGGAGGCTGGCATCAACCTGG
ACCGGAACACCCTGGCCGCCATGCTGATCAGAGAGCTGAGAGCCGCTCTGGAGCTGTTCGAGCAGGAGGG
ACTGGCTCCTTACCTGAGCAGATGGGAGAAGCTGGACAACTTCATCAACAGACCTGTGAAGCTGATCATC
GGCGACAAGGAAATCTTCGGCATCTCCAGAGGAATCGACAAGCAGGGAGCTCTGCTGCTGGAGCAGGACG
GAATCATCAAGCCCTGGATGGGCGGAGAAATCTCCCTGAGAAGCGCAGAGAAGGCTTACCCTTACGATGT
ACCGGATTACGCATAATGACTCGAGCATGCATCTAGAGGGCCCTATTCTATAGTGTCACCTAAATGCTAG
AGCTCGCTGATCAGCCTCGACTGTGCCTTCTAGTTGCCAGCCATCTGTTGTTTGCCCCTCCCCCGTGCCT
TCCTTGACCCTGGAAGGTGCCACTCCCACTGTCCTTTCCTAATAAAATGAGGAAATTGCATCGCATTGTC
TGAGTAGGTGTCATTCTATTCTGGGGGGTGGGGTGGGGCAGGACAGCAAGGGGGAGGATTGGGAAGACAA
TAGCAGGCATGCTGGGGATGCGGTGGGCTCTATGGCTTCTGAGGCGGAAAGAACCAGCTGGGGCTCTAGG
GGGTATCCCC
[124 nt withheld, positions 1481-1604]
C
[91 nt withheld, positions 1606-1696]
A
[49 nt withheld, positions 1698-1746]
CCTTTGACGTTGGAGTCCACGTTCTTT
[37 nt withheld, positions 1774-1810]
ACCCTATCTCGGTCTATTCTTTTGATTTATAAGGGATTTTGCCGATTTCGGCCTATTGGTTAAAAAATGA
GCTGATTTAACAAAAATTTAACGCGAATTAATTCTGTGGAATGTGTGTCAGTTAGGGTGTGGAAAGTCCC
CAGGCTCCCCAGCAGGCAGAAGTATGCAAAGCATGCATCTCAATTAGTCAGCAACCAGGTGTGGAAAGTC
CCCAGGCTCCCCAGCAGGCAGAAGTATGCAAAGCATGCATCTCAATTAGTCAGCAACCATAGTCCCGCCC
CTAACTCCGCCCATCCCGCCCCTAACTCCGCCCAGTTCCGCCCATTCTCCGCCCCATGGCTGACTAATTT
TTTTTATTTATGCAGAGGCCGAGGCCGCCTCTGCCTCTGAGCTATTCCAGAAGTAGTGAGGAGGCTTTTT
TGGAGGCCTAGGCTTTTGCAAAAAGCTCCCGGGAGCTTGTATATCCATTTTCGGATCTGATCAAGAGACA
GGATGAGGATCGTTTCGCATGATTGAACAAGATGGATTGCACGCAGGTTCTCCGGCCGCTTGGGTGGAGA
GGCTATTCGGCTATGACTGGGCACAACAGACAATCGGCTGCTCTGATGCCGCCGTGTTCCGGCTGTCAGC
GCAGGGGCGCCCGGTTCTTTTTGTCAAGACCGACCTGTCCGGTGCCCTGAATGAACTGCAGGACGAGGCA
GCGCGGCTATCGTGGCTGGCCACGACGGGCGTTCCTTGCGCAGCTGTGCTCGACGTTGTCACTGAAGCGG
GAAGGGACTGGCTGCTATTGGGCGAAGTGCCGGGGCAGGATCTCCTGTCATCTCACCTTGCTCCTGCCGA
GAAAGTATCCATCATGGCTGATGCAATGCGGCGGCTGCATACGCTTGATCCGGCTACCTGCCCATTCGAC
CACCAAGCGAAACATCGCATCGAGCGAGCACGTACTCGGATGGAAGCCGGTCTTGTCGATCAGGATGATC
TGGACGAAGAGCATCAGGGGCTCGCGCCAGCCGAACTGTTCGCCAGGCTCAAGGCGCGCATGCCCGACGG
CGAGGATCTCGTCGTGACCCATGGCGATGCCTGCTTGCCGAATATCATGGTGGAAAATGGCCGCTTTTCT
GGATTCATCGACTGTGGCCGGCTGGGTGTGGCGGACCGCTATCAGGACATAGCGTTGGCTACCCGTGATA
TTGCTGAAGAGCTTGGCGGCGAATGGGCTGACCGCTTCCTCGTGCTTTACGGTATCGCCGCTCCCGATTC
GCAGCGCATCGCCTTCTATCGCCTTCTTGACGAGTTCTTCTGAGCGGGACTCTGGGGTTCGAAATGACCG
ACCAAGCGACGCCCAACCTGCCATCACGAGATTTCGATTCCACCGCCGCCTTCTATGAAAGGTTGGGCTT
CGGAATCGTTTTCCGGGACGCCGGCTGGATGATCCTCCAGCGCGGGGATCTCATGCTGGAGTTCTTCGCC
CACCCCAACTTGTTTATTGCAGCTTATAATGGTTACAAATAAAGCAATAGCATCACAAATTTCACAAATA
AAGCATTTTTTTCACTGCATTCTAGTTGTGGTTTGTCCAAACTCATCAATGTATCTTATCATGTCTGTAT
ACCGTCGACCTCTAGCTAGAGCTTGGCGTAATCATGGTCATAGCTGTTTCCTGTGTGAAATTGTTATCCG
CTCACAATTCCACACAACATACGAGCCGGAAGCATAAAGTGTAAAGCCTGGGGTGCCTAATGAGTGAGCT
AACTCACATTAATTGCGTTGCGCTCACTGCCCGCTTTCCAGTCGGGAAACCTGTCGTGCCAGCTGCATTA
ATGAATCGGCCAACGCGCGGGGAGAGGCGGTTTGCGTATTGGGCGCTCTTCCGCTTCCTCGCTCACTGAC
TCGCTGCGCTCGGTCGTTCGGCTGCGGCGAGCGGTATCAGCTCACTCAAAGGCGGTAATACGGTTATCCA
CAGAATCAGGGGATAACGCAGGAAAGAACATGTGAGCAAAAGGCCAGCAAAAGGCCAGGAACCGTAAAAA
GGCCGCGTTGCTGGCGTTTTTCCATAGGCTCCGCCCCCCTGACGAGCATCACAAAAATCGACGCTCAAGT
CAGAGGTGGCGAAACCCGACAGGACTATAAAGATACCAGGCGTTTCCCCCTGGAAGCTCCCTCGTGCGCT
CTCCTGTTCCGACCCTGCCGCTTACCGGATACCTGTCCGCCTTTCTCCCTTCGGGAAGCGTGGCGCTTTC
TCATAGCTCACGCTGTAGGTATCTCAGTTCGGTGTAGGTCGTTCGCTCCAAGCTGGGCTGTGTGCACGAA
CCCCCCGTTCAGCCCGACCGCTGCGCCTTATCCGGTAACTATCGTCTTGAGTCCAACCCGGTAAGACACG
ACTTATCGCCACTGGCAGCAGCCACTGGTAACAGGATTAGCAGAGCGAGGTATGTAGGCGGTGCTACAGA
GTTCTTGAAGTGGTGGCCTAACTACGGCTACACTAGAAGAACAGTATTTGGTATCTGCGCTCTGCTGAAG
CCAGTTACCTTCGGAAAAAGAGTTGGTAGCTCTTGATCCGGCAAACAAACCACCGCTGGTAGCGGTGGTT
TTTTTGTTTGCAAGCAGCAGATTACGCGCAGAAAAAAAGGATCTCAAGAAGATCCTTTGATCTTTTCTAC
GGGGTCTGACGCTCAGTGGAACGAAAACTCACGTTAAGGGATTTTGGTCATGAGATTATCAAAAAGGATC
TTCACCTAGATCCTTTTAAATTAAAAATGAAGTTTTAAATCAATCTAAAGTATATATGAGTAAACTTGGT
CTGACAGTTACCAATGCTTAATCAGTGAGGCACCTATCTCAGCGATCTGTCTATTTCGTTCATCCATAGT
TGCCTGACTCCCCGTCGTGTAGATAACTACGATACGGGAGGGCTTACCATCTGGCCCCAGTGCTGCAATG
ATACCGCGAGACCCACGCTCACCGGCTCCAGATTTATCAGCAATAAACCAGCCAGCCGGAAGGGCCGAGC
GCAGAAGTGGTCCTGCAACTTTATCCGCCTCCATCCAGTCTATTAATTGTTGCCGGGAAGCTAGAGTAAG
TAGTTCGCCAGTTAATAGTTTGCGCAACGTTGTTGCCATTGCTACAGGCATCGTGGTGTCACGCTCGTCG
TTTGGTATGGCTTCATTCAGCTCCGGTTCCCAACGATCAAGGCGAGTTACATGATCCCCCATGTTGTGCA
AAAAAGCGGTTAGCTCCTTCGGTCCTCCGATCGTTGTCAGAAGTAAGTTGGCCGCAGTGTTATCACTCAT
GGTTATGGCAGCACTGCATAATTCTCTTACTGTCATGCCATCCGTAAGATGCTTTTCTGTGACTGGTGAG
TACTCAACCAAGTCATTCTGAGAATAGTGTATGCGGCGACCGAGTTGCTCTTGCCCGGCGTCAATACGGG
ATAATACCGCGCCACATAGCAGAACTTTAAAAGTGCTCATCATTGGAAAACGTTCTTCGGGGCGAAAACT
CTCAAGGATCTTACCGCTGTTGAGATCCAGTTCGATGTAACCCACTCGTGCACCCAACTGATCTTCAGCA
TCTTTTACTTTCACCAGCGTTTCTGGGTGAGCAAAAACAGGAAGGCAAAATGCCGCAAAAAAGGGAATAA
GGGCGACACGGAAATGTTGAATACTCATACTCTTCCTTTTTCAATATTATTGAAGCATTTATCAGGGTTA
TTGTCTCATGAGCGGATACATATTTGAATGTATTTAGAAAAATAAACAAATAGGGGTTCCGCGCACATTT
CCCCGAAAAGTGCCACCTGACGTCGACGGATCGGGAGATCTCCCGATCCCCTATGGTGCACTCTCAGTAC
AATCTGCTCTGATGCCGCATAGTTAAGCCAGTATCTGCTCCCTGCTTGTGTGTTGGAGGTCGCTGAGTAG
TGCGCGAGCAAAATTTAAGCTACAACAAGGCAAGGCTTGACCGACAATTGCATGAAGAATCTGCTTAGGG
TTAGGCGTTTTGCGCTGCTTCGCGATGTACGGGCCAGATATACGCGTTGACATTGATTATTGACTAGTTA
TTAATAGTAATCAATTACGGGGTCATTAGTTCATAGCCCATATATGGAGTTCCGCGTTACATAACTTACG
GTAAATGGCCCGCCTGGCTGACCGCCCAACGACCCCCGCCCATTGACGTCAATAATGACGTATGTTCCCA
TAGTAACGCCAATAGGGACTTTCCATTGACGTCAATGGGTGGAGTATTTACGGTAAACTGCCCACTTGGC
AGTACATCAAGTGTATCATATGCCAAGTACGCCCCCTATTGACGTCAATGACGGTAAATGGCCCGCCTGG
CATTATGCCCAGTACATGACCTTATGGGACTTTCCTACTTGGCAGTACATCTACGTATTAGTCATCGCTA
TTACCATGGTGATGCGGTTTTGGCAGTACATCAATGGGCGTGGATAGCGGTTTGACTCACGGGGATTTCC
AAGTCTCCACCCCATTGACGTCAATGGGAGTTTGTTTTGGCACCAAAATCAACGGGACTTTCCAAAATGT
CGTAACAACTCCGCCCCATTGACGCAAATGGGCGGTAGGCGTGTACGGTGGGAGGTCTATATAAGCAGAG
CTCTCTGGCTAACTAGAGAACCCACTGCTTACTGGCTTATCGAAAT
Features (pLannotate 1.2.2; 22 found; start..end, strand, type, name):
      1..19      +  promoter       T7 promoter: promoter for bacteriophage T7 RNA polymerase
     45..368     +  CDS            FKBP1A: FKB1A_HUMAN - Also known as FKBP1, FKBP12. Experimental evidence at protein level: Swiss-Prot protein existence level 1. Keeps in an inactive conformation TGFBR1, the TGF-beta type I serine/threonine kinase receptor, preventing TGF-beta receptor activation in absence of ligand. Recruits SMAD7 to ACVR1B which prevents the association of SMAD2 and SMAD3 with the activin receptor complex, thereby blocking the activin signal. May modulate the RYR1 calcium channel activity. PPIases accelerate the folding of proteins. It catalyzes the cis-trans isomerization of proline imidic peptide bonds in oligop
    374..1103    +  CDS            BirA(R118G) (fragment): promiscuous R118G mutant of the E. coli biotin protein ligase (Cronan, 2005) also known as BirA* or BioID
   1167..1185    -  promoter       SP6 promoter: promoter for bacteriophage SP6 RNA polymerase
   1211..1435    +  polyA_signal   bGH poly(A) signal: bovine growth hormone polyadenylation signal
   1439..1460    +  promoter       SV40 promoter (fragment): SV40 enhancer and early promoter
   1481..1909    +  rep_origin     f1 ori (sequence partly withheld): f1 bacteriophage origin of replication; arrow indicates direction of (+) strand synthesis
   1923..2252    +  promoter       SV40 promoter: SV40 enhancer and early promoter
   2319..3110    +  CDS            neo: KKA2_KLEPN - Also known as kan, nptII. Experimental evidence at protein level: Swiss-Prot protein existence level 1. Resistance to kanamycin, neomycin, paromomycin, ribostamycin, butirosin and gentamicin B. From Klebsiella pneumoniae.
   3134..3292    +  CDS            ble (fragment): BLE_KLEPN - Experimental evidence at protein level: Swiss-Prot protein existence level 1. Binding protein with a strong affinity to the bleomycin family of antibiotics. Binds to CL990; an antimitotic-antibiotic compound. From Klebsiella pneumoniae.
   3287..3408    +  polyA_signal   SV40 poly(A) signal: SV40 polyadenylation signal
   3481..3497    -  protein_bind   lac operator: The lac repressor binds to the lac operator to inhibit transcription in E. coli. This inhibition can be relieved by adding lactose or isopropyl-β-D-thiogalactopyranoside (IPTG). lac repressor encoded by lacI
   3505..3535    -  promoter       lac promoter: promoter for the E. coli lac operon
   3550..3571    -  protein_bind   CAP binding site: CAP binding activates transcription in the presence of cAMP. E. coli catabolite activator protein
   3584..3676    -  CDS            lacI (fragment): lac repressor; lacI; The lac repressor binds to the lac operator to inhibit transcription in E. coli. This inhibition can be relieved by adding lactose or isopropyl-β-D-thiogalactopyranoside (IPTG).
   3859..4447    -  rep_origin     ori: high-copy-number ColE1/pMB1/pBR322/pUC origin of replication
   4618..5478    -  CDS            AmpR: β-lactamase; bla; confers resistance to ampicillin, carbenicillin, and related antibiotics
   5479..5583    -  promoter       AmpR promoter: bla
   5642..5694    -  misc_feature   bom (fragment): basis of mobility region from pBR322
   5849..6228    +  enhancer       CMV enhancer: human cytomegalovirus immediate early enhancer
   6229..6432    +  promoter       CMV promoter: human cytomegalovirus (CMV) immediate early promoter
   6428..6461    +  LTR            5' LTR (truncated) (fragment): truncated 5' long terminal repeat (LTR) from HIV-1
