[The description below was written by a language model from this plasmid's Addgene catalogue record and pLannotate feature annotations shown in this document.]
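Description:
pCDNA3/FKBP12-pBirA(79-C)-ha is a mammalian expression plasmid of about 6.5 kb built on the pCDNA3 backbone. It is propagated in E. coli through a high-copy ColE1/pUC-type origin with ampicillin selection (AmpR under its own bla promoter), and it also carries an f1 origin for single-stranded DNA production. For selection in mammalian cells, an SV40 early promoter drives a neomycin phosphotransferase gene followed by an SV40 poly(A) signal, conferring G418 resistance.

The roughly 1.1 kb insert, cloned between NotI and XhoI/XbaI sites, encodes a fusion of FKBP12 to a C-terminal fragment of the promiscuous E. coli biotin ligase BirA(R118G) (BioID). The construct name indicates the fragment runs from residue 79 to the C terminus and is followed by an HA epitope tag, although the tag is not separately annotated in the feature table. The catalogue lists the T7 promoter, which sits immediately upstream of the coding sequence and serves as a sequencing primer site. However, the feature table shows the CMV enhancer and immediate-early promoter just upstream of it, which is the element expected to drive expression in mammalian cells, with the bGH poly(A) signal terminating the transcript. The catalogue's gene cross-references point to an Arabidopsis FKBP12 entry, whereas the stated species is human and the sequence annotation matches human FKBP1A.

This plasmid supplies one half of a split-BioID system. The listed purpose is a biochemical assay, and the associated work concerns Contact-ID, a tool for profiling organelle contact sites. FKBP12 is commonly used as a rapamycin-inducible dimerisation partner for FRB, which suggests a test of fragment reconstitution, but the record does not name the complementary construct.
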