Addgene plasmid #154449: pCDNA3/FKBP12-pBirA(79-C)-ha
Purpose: expresses FKBP12-pBirA(79-C)-ha/biochemical assay
Depositing lab: Hyun-Woo Rhee. Depositing organization: Seoul National University. Publication: Contact-ID, a tool for profiling organelle contact sites, reveals regulatory proteins of mitochondrial-associated membrane formation. Kwak C, Shin S, Park JS, Jung M, Nhung TTM, Kang MG, Lee C, Kwon TH, Park SK, Mun JY, Kim JS, Rhee HW. Proc Natl Acad Sci U S A. 2020 May 15. pii: 1916584117. doi: 10.1073/pnas.1916584117. PubMed 32414919.
Backbone
  Vector backbone: pCDNA3
  Backbone size w/o insert (bp): 5382
  Total vector size (bp): 6477
  Vector type: Mammalian Expression
  Selectable markers: Neomycin (select with G418)
Growth in bacteria
  Bacterial resistance: Ampicillin, 100 μg/mL
  Growth temperature: 37°C
  Growth strain: DH5alpha
  Copy number: High Copy
Gene/Insert
  Gene/Insert name: FKBP12-pBirA(79-C)-ha (alt name: FKBP12-split-BioID(G79-C)-HA)
  Species: H. sapiens (human)
  Insert size (bp): 1095
  GenBank ID: NM_125831.3
  Entrez Gene: FKBP12 (a.k.a. AT5G64350, ARABIDOPSIS THALIANA FK506-BINDING PROTEIN 12, ATFKBP12, FK506-binding protein 12, FKP12, IMMUNOPHILIN, MSJ1.19, MSJ1_19)
  Promoter: T7 promoter
  Cloning method: Restriction Enzyme; 5′ cloning site NotI (not destroyed); 3′ cloning site Xhoi, XbaI (not destroyed)
  Sequencing primers: 5′ T7 promoter
Terms and licenses: Academic/Nonprofit Terms; Industry Terms: Not Available to Industry
How to cite: pCDNA3/FKBP12-pBirA(79-C)-ha was a gift from Hyun-Woo Rhee (Addgene plasmid # 154449 ; http://n2t.net/addgene:154449 ; RRID:Addgene_154449)
