>Addgene plasmid #154449 | pCDNA3/FKBP12-pBirA(79-C)-ha | depositor partial sequence | sequence record 298936 | FBKP12-pBirA(79-C)-ha
ATGGGAGTGCAGGTGGAAACCATCTCCCCAGGAGACGGGCGCACCTTCCCCAAGCGCGGCCAGACCTGCG
TGGTGCACTACACCGGGATGCTTGAAGATGGAAAGAAATTTGATTCCTCCCGGGACAGAAACAAGCCCTT
TAAGTTTATGCTAGGCAAGCAGGAGGTGATCCGAGGCTGGGAAGAAGGGGTTGCCCAGATGAGTGTGGGT
CAGAGAGCCAAACTGACTATATCTCCAGATTATGCCTATGGTGCCACTGGGCACCCAGGCATCATCCCAC
CACATGCCACTCTCGTCTTCGATGTGGAGCTTCTAAAACTGGAAGGATCCGGAAGCGTGGCCGTGCTGCC
TGTGATCGACTCCACCAATCAGTACCTGCTGGACAGAATCGGAGAGCTGAAGTCCGGCGACGCCTGCATC
GCCGAGTACCAGCAGGCTGGCAGAGGAGGCAGAGGACGGAAGTGGTTCAGCCCATTCGGAGCCAACCTGT
ACCTGTCCATGTTCTGGAGACTGGAGCAGGGACCTGCTGCTGCCATCGGACTGAGTCTGGTGATCGGAAT
CGTGATGGCCGAGGTGCTGAGAAAGCTGGGAGCCGACAAGGTGAGAGTGAAGTGGCCTAATGACCTGTAC
CTCCAGGACCGCAAGCTGGCTGGCATCCTGGTGGAGCTGACAGGCAAGACAGGCGATGCCGCTCAGATCG
TGATCGGAGCCGGAATCAACATGGCCATGAGAAGAGTGGAGGAGAGCGTGGTGAACCAGGGCTGGATCAC
CCTGCAGGAGGCTGGCATCAACCTGGACCGGAACACCCTGGCCGCCATGCTGATCAGAGAGCTGAGAGCC
GCTCTGGAGCTGTTCGAGCAGGAGGGACTGGCTCCTTACCTGAGCAGATGGGAGAAGCTGGACAACTTCA
TCAACAGACCTGTGAAGCTGATCATCGGCGACAAGGAAATCTTCGGCATCTCCAGAGGAATCGACAAGCA
GGGAGCTCTGCTGCTGGAGCAGGACGGAATCATCAAGCCCTGGATGGGCGGAGAAATCTCCCTGAGAAGC
GCAGAGAAGGCTTACCCTTACGATGTACCGGATTACGCATAATGA
